>Addgene plasmid #101248 | pCZGY3163 | addgene full sequence | sequence record 194278 | Addgene NGS Result
AACATGTGAGCAAAAGGCCAGCAAAAGGCCAGGAACCGTAAAAAGGCCGCGTTGCTGGCGTTTTTCCATA
GGCTCCGCCCCCCTGACGAGCATCACAAAAATCGACGCTCAAGTCAGAGGTGGCGAAACCCGACAGGACT
ATAAAGATACCAGGCGTTTCCCCCTGGAAGCTCCCTCGTGCGCTCTCCTGTTCCGACCCTGCCGCTTACC
GGATACCTGTCCGCCTTTCTCCCTTCGGGAAGCGTGGCGCTTTCTCATAGCTCACGCTGTAGGTATCTCA
GTTCGGTGTAGGTCGTTCGCTCCAAGCTGGGCTGTGTGCACGAACCCCCCGTTCAGCCCGACCGCTGCGC
CTTATCCGGTAACTATCGTCTTGAGTCCAACCCGGTAAGACACGACTTATCGCCACTGGCAGCAGCCACT
GGTAACAGGATTAGCAGAGCGAGGTATGTAGGCGGTGCTACAGAGTTCTTGAAGTGGTGGCCTAACTACG
GCTACACTAGAAGAACAGTATTTGGTATCTGCGCTCTGCTGAAGCCAGTTACCTTCGGAAAAAGAGTTGG
TAGCTCTTGATCCGGCAAACAAACCACCGCTGGTAGCGGTGGTTTTTTTGTTTGCAAGCAGCAGATTACG
CGCAGAAAAAAAGGATCTCAAGAAGATCCTTTGATCTTTTCTACGGGGTCTGACGCTCAGTGGAACGACG
CGTAACTCACGTTAAGGGATTTTGGTCATGGGTGGCTCGAGGGTTATTTGCCGACTACCTTGGTGATCTC
GCCTTTCACGTAGTGGACAAATTCTTCCAACTGATCTGCGCGCGAGGCCAAGCGATCTTCTTCTTGTCCA
AGATAAGCCTGTCTAGCTTCAAGTATGACGGGCTGATACTGGGCCGGCAGGCGCTCCATTGCCCAGTCGG
CAGCGACATCCTTCGGCGCGATTTTGCCGGTTACTGCGCTGTACCAAATGCGGGACAACGTAAGCACTAC
ATTTCGCTCATCGCCAGCCCAGTCGGGCGGCGAGTTCCATAGCGTTAAGGTTTCATTTAGCGCCTCAAAT
AGATCCTGTTCAGGAACCGGATCAAAGAGTTCCTCCGCCGCTGGACCTACCAAGGCAACGCTATGTTCTC
TTGCTTTTGTCAGCAAGATAGCCAGATCAATGTCGATCGTGGCTGGCTCGAAGATACCTGCAAGAATGTC
ATTGCGCTGCCATTCTCCAAATTGCAGTTCGCGCTTAGCTGGATAACGCCACGGAATGATGTCGTCGTGC
ACAACAATGGTGACTTCTACAGCGCGGAGAATCTCGCTCTCTCCAGGGGAAGCCGAAGTTTCCAAAAGGT
CGTTGATCAAAGCTCGCCGCGTTGTTTCATCAAGCCTTACGGTCACCGTAACCAGCAAATCAATATCACT
GTGTGGCTTCAGGCCGCCATCCACTGCGGAGCCGTACAAATGTACGGCCAGCAACGTCGGTTCGAGATGG
CGCTCGATGACGCCAACTACCTCTGATAGTTGAGTCGATACTTCGGCGATCACCGCTTCCCTCATAATGT
TTAACTTTGTTTTAGGGCGACTGCCCTGCTGCGTAACATCGTTGCTGCTCCATAACATCAAACATCGACC
CACGGCGTAACGCGCTTGCTGCTTGGATGCCCGAGGCATAGACTGTACCCCAAAAAAACAGTCATAACAA
GCCATGAAAACCGCCACTGCGCCGTTACCACCGCTGCGTTCGGTCAAGGTTCTGGACCAGTTGCGTGAGC
GCATACGCTACTTGCATTACAGCTTACGAACCGAACAGGCTTATGTCCACTGGGTTCGTGCCTTCATCCG
TTTCCACGGTGTGCGTCACCCGGCAACCTTGGGTAGCAGCGAAGTCGAGGCATTTCTGTCCTGGCTGGTC
TAGAGGAGGCATGATGATATATTTTTATCTTGTGCAATGTAACATCAGAGATTTTGAGACACGGGCCAGA
GCTGCCAGGAAACAGCTATGACCATGTAATACGACTCACTATAGGGGATATCAGCTGGATGGCAAATAAT
GATTTTATTTTGACTGATAGTGACCTGTTCGTTGCAACAAATTGATGAGCAATTATTTTTTATAATGCCA
ACTTTGTACAAGAAAGCTGGGTCGAATTCGCCCTTCCCTCTACTCAATTTCAGCAAAAATATTAATTTAA
TTCACCGAAATCTGTCAGAAATCACGAAAAACTTTAATTCGGACTGCAAGGTCTCGAGACGATTCAAAGG
CGCGTGCAGTTTCGCGGCTGGGTTTCGCACCGCTCGTCCTCTCTCCTTTCGTCTCTCTTCGGAATTTATT
TCTTTTCCCTAAATTTTTTTGGCTTTTTCCGTTGAAACTTTACCAATTTTCGCGATTTTTCTTCAAAATT
TGTTTTTGAAAAATTCAGGATAATTTGTTTTATCGATTTTTAAACATTCAAAGCTTTGTTACTCGACAAA
TTCGCTGAAAACATGCCGAAACTCGAATTTTAATATTTGAAAATTATCGAATTTACTAGTTTTGTGAATA
TTGTATCATTTTTTAGGCATTTACAGGTCAATTTTAACTTATTATTCAGCTGAAAGTGCTTAATAATAAT
GTTTTTTGGTAATTTTTCGTCGCAAATTTTTTATTTTTTTTGAATATCCGCGCTTTTCACTCGTGCATCT
CACTAAATTTTTTATTTTTCAGGGTCATAAAATCACGACAAGATGAGATCTGCCACCATGCGCGATCACA
TGGTCCTGCATGAGTATGTGAACGCCGCCGGGATCACTGAGCTCGGATCTGGATCTGGATCTGGATCTGG
ATCTTCTGCAGGTTCGTTGATCATTCCGGAGAAATTCCAGCACATTCATCGTGTGATGAACACCAACATC
GATGGTAACCGCAAGGTTCCATACGCCTTGACCGCCATCAAGGTTTGTTTTTTAAATGTTTGATATTTTT
AATTTTTATCGTTTTCAGGGAGTTGGTCGTCGTTTCGCCTTCGTCTGCTGCCGCAAAGCTGACGTTGATG
TCAACAAGCGCGCCGGAGAGCTCACTGAGGAGGACTTCGACAAGATTGTCACCATCATGCAAAACCCATC
TCAATACAAAATCCCAAATTGGTTCCTTAACAGACAAAAGGACATCAAGGACGGAAAGACTGGACAGGTT
AGTTGTTTCGTCTAAAAAAAATCACTTAAAATTATACAACTGGAGTGAAAATTAGGCCTGTTTTTTTTTT
AAATCTGTATACAGGCCACCCAGTTTAATTATTTTGAGAGTAGCAAATTTTGACTATAATTCTTATAGAC
ATATGTTTTCAGCTCCTCTCCACCGCCGTCGACAACAAGCTCCGTGAGGATCTTGAGCGCATGAAGAAGA
TCCGTCTCCACAGAGGACTCAGACATTACTGGGGACTTCGCGTCAGAGGACAGCACACCAAGACCACCGG
ACGCAAGGGACGCACCGTCGGAGTGTCCAAGAAGAAGGGAGGATAAGTCTGATTGTTTACGGGATGTTAT
GTTATTTTTTGTTGCTAGTATCCCGAAAATAAATGTTACTTTCAAAAATAATTTCTTTATTTGTCAAACA
ATACAAGTTTTAAACCATTTTCTTGTGTTTTTGGTAGAATTCAAGATCGAGGCAAACATTATTAAAGAAA
GGGCGAATTCGGAGCCTGCTTTTTTGTACAAAGTTGGCATTATAAAAAAGCATTGCTCATCAATTTGTTG
CAACGAACAGGTCACTATCAGTCAAAATAAAATCATTATTTGGGGCCCGAGCTTAAGACTGGCCGTCGTT
TTACAACGTCGTGACTGGGAAAACATCCATGCTAGCGTTAACGCGAGAGTAGGGAACTGCCAGGCATCAA
ATAAAACGAAAGGCTCAGTCGGAAGACTGGGCCTTTCGTTTTATCTGTTGTTTGTCGGTGAACGCTCTCC
TGAGTAGGACAAATCCGCCGGGAGCGGATTTGAACGTTGTGAAGCAACGGCCCGGAGGGTGGCGGGCAGG
ACGCCCGCCATAAACTGCCAGGCATCAAACTAAGCAGAAGGCCATCCTGACGGATGGCCTTTTTGCGTTT
CTACAAACTCTTCCTGGCTAGCGGTACGCGTATTAATTGCGTTGCGCTCACTGCCCGCTTTCCAGTCGGG
AAACCTGTCGTGCCAGCTGCATTAATGAATCGGCCAACGCGCGGGGAGAGGCGGTTTGCGTATTGGGCGC
TCTTCCGCTTCCTCGCTCACTGACTCGCTGCGCTCGGTCGTTCGGCTGCGGCGAGCGGTATCAGCTCACT
CAAAGGCGGTAATACGGTTATCCACAGAATCAGGGGATAACGCAGGAAAG
Features (pLannotate 1.2.2; 13 found; start..end, strand, type, name):
     63..651     -  rep_origin     ori: high-copy-number ColE1/pMB1/pBR322/pUC origin of replication
    744..1535    -  CDS            SmR: aminoglycoside adenylyltransferase (Murphy, 1985); aadA; confers resistance to spectinomycin and streptomycin
   1542..1598    -  CDS            GmR (fragment): gentamycin acetyltransferase; aacC1; confers resistance to gentamycin
   1774..1797    -  promoter       Pc promoter (fragment): intI1 (promoter lies within the coding sequence); class 1 integron promoter
   1987..2005    +  promoter       T7 promoter: promoter for bacteriophage T7 RNA polymerase
   2023..2122    +  protein_bind   attL2: mutant version of attL; recombination site for the Gateway® LR reaction LR Clonase™
   2935..3150    +  CDS            RPS18A (fragment): RS18_ARATH - Also known as PFL. Experimental evidence at protein level: Swiss-Prot protein existence level 1. Located at the top of the head of the 40S subunit, it contacts several helices of the 18S rRNA. From Arabidopsis thaliana (Mouse-ear cress).
   3300..3467    +  CDS            rps13 (fragment): RS13_PYRAB - Experimental evidence at protein level: Swiss-Prot protein existence level 1. Located at the top of the head of the 30S subunit, it contacts several helices of the 16S rRNA. In the 70S ribosome it contacts the 23S rRNA (bridge B1a) and protein L5 of the 50S subunit (bridge B1b), connecting the 2 subunits; these bridges are implicated in subunit movement. From Pyrococcus abyssi (strain GE5 / Orsay).
   3653..3752    -  protein_bind   attL1: mutant version of attL; recombination site for the Gateway® LR reaction LR Clonase™
   3768..3804    +  CDS            lacZα (fragment): LacZα fragment of β-galactosidase; lacZ fragment
   3851..3894    -  terminator     rrnB T1 terminator: Escherichia coli rrnB; transcription terminator T1 from the E. coli rrnB gene
   4026..4053    +  terminator     rrnB T2 terminator: transcription terminator T2 from the E. coli rrnB gene
   4108..4200    -  CDS            lacI (fragment): lac repressor; lacI; The lac repressor binds to the lac operator to inhibit transcription in E. coli. This inhibition can be relieved by adding lactose or isopropyl-β-D-thiogalactopyranoside (IPTG).
