[The description below was written by a language model from this plasmid's Addgene catalogue record and pLannotate feature annotations shown in this document.]
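Description:
pCZGY3163 is a Gateway entry clone built in the pCR8 entry vector by TOPO cloning, with a total size of about 4.3 kb. It is propagated in E. coli from a high-copy ColE1/pUC-type origin and selected with spectinomycin through the aadA (SmR) aminoglycoside adenylyltransferase gene. The annotation also picks up backbone remnants typical of this vector family: short fragments of a gentamicin resistance gene, a class 1 integron promoter, lacZα and lacI, a T7 promoter next to one att site, and rrnB T1/T2 terminators that insulate the cloning region from read-through transcription.

The roughly 775 bp insert lies between the attL1 and attL2 recombination sites and encodes GFP11::rps-18, the C. elegans small-subunit ribosomal protein RPS-18 fused to GFP11, the short C-terminal strand of split GFP. The automated feature table does not annotate the GFP11 tag. It detects the ribosomal protein only as two separated fragments matched to plant and archaeal S18/S13 homologues, which reflects the conservation of this protein family rather than a non-nematode origin. The gap between the fragments may indicate intronic sequence, but the record does not say so. No eukaryotic promoter is recorded or annotated, consistent with an entry clone meant to be transferred by LR recombination into a destination vector that supplies the promoter and 3′ regulatory sequences.

GFP11 does not fluoresce on its own. When the fusion is co-expressed with the complementary GFP1-10 fragment, GFP is reconstituted on the tagged protein and marks ribosomes. Restricting one fragment to particular cells should allow cell-specific labelling. The associated work used this approach to study ribosome localization in C. elegans neurons.
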