Addgene plasmid #101248: pCZGY3163
Purpose: GFP11::rps-18, ribosomal protein subunit, bound to C-terminal part of GFP. Shows GFP localized to ribosomes when combined with GFP 1-10.
Depositing lab: Yishi Jin. Depositing organization: University of California, San Diego (UCSD). Publication: Microtubule-dependent ribosome localization in C. elegans neurons. Noma K, Goncharov A, Ellisman MH, Jin Y. Elife. 2017 Aug 2;6. pii: e26376. doi: 10.7554/eLife.26376. PubMed 28767038.
Backbone
  Vector backbone: pCR8 Gateway Entry Vector
  Backbone size w/o insert (bp): 3545
  Total vector size (bp): 4320
  Vector type: Gateway
Growth in bacteria
  Bacterial resistance: Spectinomycin, 50 μg/mL
  Growth temperature: 37°C
  Growth strain: DH5alpha
  Copy number: Unknown
Gene/Insert
  Gene/Insert name: gfp11::rps-18
  Species: C. elegans (nematode), Synthetic
  Insert size (bp): 775
  Entrez Gene: rps-18 (a.k.a. CELE_Y57G11C.16)
  Tag / fusion protein: GFP11
  Cloning method: TOPO Cloning
  Sequencing primers: 5′ ccctctactcaatttcagcaaaaa; 3′ tctttaataatgtttgcctcgatc
Terms and licenses: Academic/Nonprofit Terms; Industry Terms: Not Available to Industry
Depositor comments: When using this clone for publication, please reference: Noma K, Goncharov A, Ellisman MH, Jin Y. Microtubule-dependent ribosome localization in C. elegans neurons. Elife. 2017 Aug 2;6. pii: e26376. doi: 10.7554/eLife.26376.
How to cite: pCZGY3163 was a gift from Yishi Jin (Addgene plasmid # 101248 ; http://n2t.net/addgene:101248 ; RRID:Addgene_101248)
